Addgene plasmid #116592: pHAGE-PIK3R1-G376R
Purpose: Lentiviral expression of PIK3R1 G376R
Depositing lab: Gordon Mills & Kenneth Scott. Depositing organization: Baylor College of Medicine. Publication: Systematic Functional Annotation of Somatic Mutations in Cancer. Ng PK, Li J, Jeong KJ, Shao S, Chen H, Tsang YH, Sengupta S, Wang Z, Bhavana VH, Tran R, Soewito S, Minussi DC, Moreno D, Kong K, Dogruluk T, Lu H, Gao J, Tokheim C, Zhou DC, Johnson AM, Zeng J, Ip CKM, Ju Z, Wester M, Yu S, Li Y, Vellano CP, Schultz N, Karchin R, Ding L, Lu Y, Cheung LWT, Chen K, Shaw KR, Meric-Bernstam F, Scott KL, Yi S, Sahni N, Liang H, Mills GB. Cancer Cell. 2018 Mar 12;33(3):450-462.e10. doi: 10.1016/j.ccell.2018.01.021. PubMed 29533785.
Backbone
  Vector backbone: pHAGE
  Vector type: Lentiviral
Growth in bacteria
  Bacterial resistance: Ampicillin, 100 μg/mL
  Growth temperature: 37°C
  Growth strain: Stbl3
  Copy number: High Copy
Gene/Insert
  Gene/Insert name: PIK3R1
  Species: H. sapiens (human)
  Mutation: G376R
  Entrez Gene: PIK3R1 (a.k.a. AGM7, GRB1, IMD36, p85, p85-ALPHA, p85alpha)
  Cloning method: Gateway Cloning
Terms and licenses: Academic/Nonprofit Terms; Industry Terms: Not Available to Industry
How to cite: pHAGE-PIK3R1-G376R was a gift from Gordon Mills & Kenneth Scott (Addgene plasmid # 116592 ; http://n2t.net/addgene:116592 ; RRID:Addgene_116592)
