[The description below was written by a language model from this plasmid's Addgene catalogue record and pLannotate feature annotations shown in this document.]
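Description:
pHAGE-PIK3R1-G376R is an HIV-1-derived lentiviral expression plasmid built on the pHAGE backbone and carrying human PIK3R1, which encodes the p85α regulatory subunit of PI3-kinase, with the G376R substitution. It is maintained in E. coli through a high-copy ColE1/pUC-type origin and an ampicillin resistance gene (β-lactamase). The viral portion includes a truncated 5' LTR, the Ψ packaging signal with a gag fragment, the Rev response element for Rev-dependent export of the genomic RNA, the cPPT/CTS element, and a ΔU3 self-inactivating 3' LTR. Because the packaging functions are not encoded, they must be supplied in trans to make transducing particles. Short lac, SV40 and nef fragments annotated outside or at the edges of this region appear to be backbone remnants.

The expression cassette is driven by the constitutive human EF-1α promoter. The PIK3R1 open reading frame was introduced by Gateway cloning and sits between attB1 and attB2 sites. A short segment matching a fragment of the 3xHA annotation lies immediately upstream of the coding sequence, suggesting an N-terminal HA epitope. A V5 tag sequence lies downstream of attB2, but the record does not say whether it is read in frame with the insert. An EMCV IRES followed by EGFP lets the same transcript report transduced cells by fluorescence, and a WPRE enhances transcript expression. No mammalian drug selection marker is annotated. The plasmid comes from a study on systematic functional annotation of somatic cancer mutations and is intended for stable expression of this PIK3R1 variant in mammalian cells to assess its functional effects.
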