Features (pLannotate 1.2.2; 28 found; start..end, strand, type, name):
    377..634     +  LTR            5' LTR (truncated): truncated 5' long terminal repeat (LTR) from HIV-1
    681..806     +  misc_feature   HIV-1 Ψ: packaging signal of human immunodeficiency virus type 1
    790..1128    +  CDS            HIV-1 gag (fragment): gag protein from human immunodeficiency virus 1; gag
   1303..1536    +  misc_feature   RRE: The Rev response element (RRE) of HIV-1 allows for Rev-dependent mRNA export from the nucleus to the cytoplasm.
   1913..2013    +  CDS            Rev (fragment): human immunodeficiency virus 1 (HIV-1) Rev protein; rev; enhances nuclear export of unspliced and incompletely spliced viral mRNAs
   2058..2175    +  misc_feature   cPPT/CTS: central polypurine tract and central termination sequence of HIV-1
   2223..3401    +  promoter       EF-1α promoter: strong constitutive promoter for human elongation factor EF-1α
   3422..3439    +  protein_bind   attB1 (fragment): mutant version of attB; core recombination site for the Gateway® BP reaction BP Clonase™
   3451..3477    +  CDS            3xHA (fragment): three tandem HA epitope tags
   3478..5646    +  CDS            PIK3R1: P85A_HUMAN - Also known as GRB1. Experimental evidence at protein level: Swiss-Prot protein existence level 1. Binds to activated (phosphorylated) protein-Tyr kinases, through its SH2 domain, and acts as an adapter, mediating the association of the p110 catalytic unit to the plasma membrane. Necessary for the insulin-stimulated increase in glucose uptake and glycogen synthesis in insulin-sensitive tissues. Plays an important role in signaling in response to FGFR1, FGFR2, FGFR3, FGFR4, KITLG/SCF, KIT, PDGFRA and PDGFRB. Likewise, plays a role in ITGB2 signaling (PubMed:17626883, PubMed:19805105
   5649..5672    -  protein_bind   attB2: mutant version of attB; recombination site for the Gateway® BP reaction BP Clonase™
   5725..5766    +  CDS            V5 tag: epitope tag from simian virus 5
   5892..6354    +  misc_feature   IRES: internal ribosome entry site (IRES) of the encephalomyocarditis virus (EMCV)
   6368..7087    +  CDS            EGFP: the original enhanced GFP (Yang et al., 1996) mammalian codon-optimized
   7101..7689    +  misc_feature   WPRE: woodchuck hepatitis virus posttranscriptional regulatory element
   7697..7762    +  CDS            nef (fragment): NEF_HV1Z2 - Experimental evidence at protein level: Swiss-Prot protein existence level 1. Extracellular Nef protein targets CD4(+) T-lymphocytes for apoptosis by interacting with CXCR4 surface receptors. From Human immunodeficiency virus type 1 group M subtype D (isolate Z2/CDC-Z34) (HIV-1).
   7764..7997    +  LTR            3' LTR (ΔU3): self-inactivating 3' long terminal repeat (LTR) from HIV-1
   8202..8306    +  promoter       AmpR promoter: bla
   8307..9167    +  CDS            AmpR: β-lactamase; bla; confers resistance to ampicillin, carbenicillin, and related antibiotics
   9338..9926    +  rep_origin     ori: high-copy-number ColE1/pMB1/pBR322/pUC origin of replication
  10109..10163   +  CDS            lacI (fragment): lac repressor; lacI; The lac repressor binds to the lac operator to inhibit transcription in E. coli. This inhibition can be relieved by adding lactose or isopropyl-β-D-thiogalactopyranoside (IPTG).
  10169..10262   +  rep_origin     SV40 ori (fragment): SV40 origin of replication
  10287..10324   +  CDS            lacI (fragment): lac repressor; lacI; The lac repressor binds to the lac operator to inhibit transcription in E. coli. This inhibition can be relieved by adding lactose or isopropyl-β-D-thiogalactopyranoside (IPTG).
  10337..10358   +  protein_bind   CAP binding site: CAP binding activates transcription in the presence of cAMP. E. coli catabolite activator protein
  10373..10403   +  promoter       lac promoter: promoter for the E. coli lac operon
  10407..10429   +  protein_bind   lac operator (fragment): The lac repressor binds to the lac operator to inhibit transcription in E. coli. This inhibition can be relieved by adding lactose or isopropyl-β-D-thiogalactopyranoside (IPTG). lac repressor encoded by lacI
  10461..10544   +  polyA_signal   SV40 poly(A) signal (fragment): SV40 polyadenylation signal
  10711..329     +  CDS            nef (fragment) (across the origin): NEF_HV1BR - Experimental evidence at protein level: Swiss-Prot protein existence level 1. Extracellular Nef protein targets CD4(+) T-lymphocytes for apoptosis by interacting with CXCR4 surface receptors (PubMed:14990729). From Human immunodeficiency virus type 1 group M subtype B (isolate BRU/LAI) (HIV-1).
>Addgene plasmid #116592 | pHAGE-PIK3R1-G376R | addgene full sequence | sequence record 250639 | Addgene NGS Result
TGGAAGGGCTAATTCACTCCCAAAGAAGACAAGATATCCTTGATCTGTGGATCTACCACACACAAGGCTA
CTTCCCTGATTAGCAGAACTACACACCAGGGCCAGGGGTCAGATATCCACTGACCTTTGGATGGTGCTAC
AAGCTAGTACCAGTTGAGCCAGATAAGGTAGAAGAGGCCAATAAAGGAGAGAACACCAGCTTGTTACACC
CTGTGAGCCTGCATGGGATGGATGACCCGGAGAGAGAAGTGTTAGAGTGGAGGTTTGACAGCCGCCTAGC
ATTTCATCACGTGGCCCGAGAGCTGCATCCGGAGTACTTCAAGAACTGCTGATATCGAGCTTGCTACAAG
GGACTTTCCGCTGGGGACTTTCCAGGGAGGCGTGGCCTGGGCGGGACTGGGGAGTGGCGAGCCCTCAGAT
CCTGCATATAAGCAGCTGCTTTTTGCCTGTACTGGGTCTCTCTGGTTAGACCAGATCTGAGCCTGGGAGC
TCTCTGGCTAACTAGGGAACCCACTGCTTAAGCCTCAATAAAGCTTGCCTTGAGTGCTTCAAGTAGTGTG
TGCCCGTCTGTTGTGTGACTCTGGTAACTAGAGATCCCTCAGACCCTTTTAGTCAGTGTGGAAAATCTCT
AGCAGTGGCGCCCGAACAGGGACTTGAAAGCGAAAGGGAAACCAGAGGAGCTCTCTCGACGCAGGACTCG
GCTTGCTGAAGCGCGCACGGCAAGAGGCGAGGGGCGGCGACTGGTGAGTACGCCAAAAATTTTGACTAGC
GGAGGCTAGAAGGAGAGAGATGGGTGCGAGAGCGTCAGTATTAAGCGGGGGAGAATTAGATCGCGATGGG
AAAAAATTCGGTTAAGGCCAGGGGGAAAGAAAAAATATAAATTAAAACATATAGTATGGGCAAGCAGGGA
GCTAGAACGATTCGCAGTTAATCCTGGCCTGTTAGAAACATCAGAAGGCTGTAGACAAATACTGGGACAG
CTACAACCATCCCTTCAGACAGGATCAGAAGAACTTAGATCATTATATAATACAGTAGCAACCCTCTATT
GTGTGCATCAAAGGATAGAGATAAAAGACACCAAGGAAGCTTTAGACAAGATAGAGGAAGAGCAAAACAA
AAGTAAGACCACCGCACAGCAAGCGGCCGGCCGCTGATCTTCAGACCTGGAGGAGGAGATATGAGGGACA
ATTGGAGAAGTGAATTATATAAATATAAAGTAGTAAAAATTGAACCATTAGGAGTAGCACCCACCAAGGC
AAAGAGAAGAGTGGTGCAGAGAGAAAAAAGAGCAGTGGGAATAGGAGCTTTGTTCCTTGGGTTCTTGGGA
GCAGCAGGAAGCACTATGGGCGCAGCGTCAATGACGCTGACGGTACAGGCCAGACAATTATTGTCTGGTA
TAGTGCAGCAGCAGAACAATTTGCTGAGGGCTATTGAGGCGCAACAGCATCTGTTGCAACTCACAGTCTG
GGGCATCAAGCAGCTCCAGGCAAGAATCCTGGCTGTGGAAAGATACCTAAAGGATCAACAGCTCCTGGGG
ATTTGGGGTTGCTCTGGAAAACTCATTTGCACCACTGCTGTGCCTTGGAATGCTAGTTGGAGTAATAAAT
CTCTGGAACAGATTTGGAATCACACGACCTGGATGGAGTGGGACAGAGAAATTAACAATTACACAAGCTT
AATACACTCCTTAATTGAAGAATCGCAAAACCAGCAAGAAAAGAATGAACAAGAATTATTGGAATTAGAT
AAATGGGCAAGTTTGTGGAATTGGTTTAACATAACAAATTGGCTGTGGTATATAAAATTATTCATAATGA
TAGTAGGAGGCTTGGTAGGTTTAAGAATAGTTTTTGCTGTACTTTCTATAGTGAATAGAGTTAGGCAGGG
ATATTCACCATTATCGTTTCAGACCCACCTCCCAACCCCGAGGGGACCCGACAGGCCCGAAGGAATAGAA
GAAGAAGGTGGAGAGAGAGACAGAGACAGATCCATTCGATTAGTGAACGGATCTCGACGGTATCGCCGAA
TTCACAAATGGCAGTATTCATCCACAATTTTAAAAGAAAAGGGGGGATTGGGGGGTACAGTGCAGGGGAA
AGAATAGTAGACATAATAGCAACAGACATACAAACTAAAGAATTACAAAAACAAATTACAAAAATTCAAA
ATTTTCGGGTTTATTACAGGGACAGCAGAGATCCAGTTTGGACTAGTCGTGAGGCTCCGGTGCCCGTCAG
TGGGCAGAGCGCACATCGCCCACAGTCCCCGAGAAGTTGGGGGGAGGGGTCGGCAATTGAACCGGTGCCT
AGAGAAGGTGGCGCGGGGTAAACTGGGAAAGTGATGTCGTGTACTGGCTCCGCCTTTTTCCCGAGGGTGG
GGGAGAACCGTATATAAGTGCAGTAGTCGCCGTGAACGTTCTTTTTCGCAACGGGTTTGCCGCCAGAACA
CAGGTAAGTGCCGTGTGTGGTTCCCGCGGGCCTGGCCTCTTTACGGGTTATGGCCCTTGCGTGCCTTGAA
TTACTTCCACCTGGCTGCAGTACGTGATTCTTGATCCCGAGCTTCGGGTTGGAAGTGGGTGGGAGAGTTC
GAGGCCTTGCGCTTAAGGAGCCCCTTCGCCTCGTGCTTGAGTTGAGGCCTGGCCTGGGCGCTGGGGCCGC
CGCGTGCGAATCTGGTGGCACCTTCGCGCCTGTCTCGCTGCTTTCGATAAGTCTCTAGCCATTTAAAATT
TTTGATGACCTGCTGCGACGCTTTTTTTCTGGCAAGATAGTCTTGTAAATGCGGGCCAAGATCTGCACAC
TGGTATTTCGGTTTTTGGGGCCGCGGGCGGCGACGGGGCCCGTGCGTCCCAGCGCACATGTTCGGCGAGG
CGGGGCCTGCGAGCGCGGCCACCGAGAATCGGACGGGGGTAGTCTCAAGCTGGCCGGCCTGCTCTGGTGC
CTGGCCTCGCGCCGCCGTGTATCGCCCCGCCCTGGGCGGCAAGGCTGGCCCGGTCGGCACCAGTTGCGTG
AGCGGAAAGATGGCCGCTTCCCGGCCCTGCTGCAGGGAGCTCAAAATGGAGGACGCGGCGCTCGGGAGAG
CGGGCGGGTGAGTCACCCACACAAAGGAAAAGGGCCTTTCCGTCCTCAGCCGTCGCTTCATGTGACTCCA
CGGAGTACCGGGCGCCGTCCAGGCACCTCGATTAGTTCTCGAGCTTTTGGAGTACGTCGTCTTTAGGTTG
GGGGGAGGGGTTTTATGCGATGGAGTTTCCCCACACTGAGTGGGTGGAGACTGAAGTTAGGCCAGCTTGG
CACTTGATGTAATTCTCCTTGGAATTTGCCCTTTTTGAGTTTGGATCTTGGTTCATTCTCAAGCCTCAGA
CAGTGGTTCAAAGTTTTTTTCTTCCATTTCAGGTGTCGTGAAGCGGCCCTGCAGATATCAACAAGTTTGT
ACAAAAAAGTTGGCATGGTTTACCCATACGATGTTCCAGATTACGCTAGTGCTGAGGGGTACCAGTACAG
AGCGCTGTATGATTATAAAAAGGAAAGAGAAGAAGATATTGACTTGCACTTGGGTGACATATTGACTGTG
AATAAAGGGTCCTTAGTAGCTCTTGGATTCAGTGATGGACAGGAAGCCAGGCCTGAAGAAATTGGCTGGT
TAAATGGCTATAATGAAACCACAGGGGAAAGGGGGGACTTTCCGGGAACTTATGTAGAATATATTGGAAG
GAAAAAAATCTCGCCTCCCACACCAAAGCCCCGGCCACCTCGGCCTCTTCCTGTTGCACCAGGTTCTTCG
AAAACTGAAGCAGATGTTGAACAACAAGCTTTGACTCTCCCGGATCTTGCAGAGCAGTTTGCCCCTCCTG
ACATTGCCCCGCCTCTTCTTATCAAGCTCGTGGAAGCCATTGAAAAGAAAGGTCTGGAATGTTCAACTCT
ATACAGAACACAGAGCTCCAGCAACCTGGCAGAATTACGACAGCTTCTTGATTGTGATACACCCTCCGTG
GACTTGGAAATGATCGATGTGCACGTTTTGGCTGACGCTTTCAAACGCTATCTCCTGGACTTACCAAATC
CTGTCATTCCAGCAGCCGTTTACAGTGAAATGATTTCTTTAGCTCCAGAAGTACAAAGCTCCGAAGAATA
TATTCAGCTATTGAAGAAGCTTATTAGGTCGCCTAGCATACCTCATCAGTATTGGCTTACGCTTCAGTAT
TTGTTAAAACATTTCTTCAAGCTCTCTCAAACCTCCAGCAAAAATCTGTTGAATGCAAGAGTACTCTCTG
AAATTTTCAGCCCTATGCTTTTCAGATTCTCAGCAGCCAGCTCTGATAATACTGAAAACCTCATAAAAGT
TATAGAAATTTTAATCTCAACTGAATGGAATGAACGACAGCCTGCACCAGCACTGCCTCCTAAACCACCA
AAACCTACTACTGTAGCCAACAACGGTATGAATAACAATATGTCCTTACAAGATGCTGAATGGTACTGGG
GAGATATCTCGAGGGAAGAAGTGAATGAAAAACTTCGAGATACAGCAGACGGGACCTTTTTGGTACGAGA
TGCGTCTACTAAAATGCATGGTGATTATACTCTTACACTAAGGAAAGGGAGAAATAACAAATTAATCAAA
ATATTTCATCGAGATGGGAAATATGGCTTCTCTGACCCATTAACCTTCAGTTCTGTGGTTGAATTAATAA
ACCACTACCGGAATGAATCTCTAGCTCAGTATAATCCCAAATTGGATGTGAAATTACTTTATCCAGTATC
CAAATACCAACAGGATCAAGTTGTCAAAGAAGATAATATTGAAGCTGTAGGGAAAAAATTACATGAATAT
AACACTCAGTTTCAAGAAAAAAGTCGAGAATATGATAGATTATATGAAGAATATACCCGCACATCCCAGG
AAATCCAAATGAAAAGGACAGCTATTGAAGCATTTAATGAAACCATAAAAATATTTGAAGAACAGTGCCA
GACCCAAGAGCGGTACAGCAAAGAATACATAGAAAAGTTTAAACGTGAAGGCAATGAGAAAGAAATACAA
AGGATTATGCATAATTATGATAAGTTGAAGTCTCGAATCAGTGAAATTATTGACAGTAGAAGAAGATTGG
AAGAAGACTTGAAGAAGCAGGCAGCTGAGTATCGAGAAATTGACAAACGTATGAACAGCATTAAACCAGA
CCTTATCCAGCTGAGAAAGACGAGAGACCAATACTTGATGTGGTTGACTCAAAAAGGTGTTCGGCAAAAG
AAGTTGAACGAGTGGTTGGGCAATGAAAACACTGAAGACCAATATTCACTGGTGGAAGATGATGAAGATT
TGCCCCATCATGATGAGAAGACATGGAATGTTGGAAGCAGCAACCGAAACAAAGCTGAAAACCTGTTGCG
AGGGAAGCGAGATGGCACTTTTCTTGTCCGGGAGAGCAGTAAACAGGGCTGCTATGCCTGCTCTGTAGTG
GTGGACGGCGAAGTAAAGCATTGTGTCATAAACAAAACAGCAACTGGCTATGGCTTTGCCGAGCCCTATA
ACTTGTACAGCTCTCTGAAAGAACTGGTGCTACATTACCAACACACCTCCCTTGTGCAGCACAACGACTC
CCTCAATGTCACACTAGCCTACCCAGTATATGCACAGCAGAGGCGATGCCCAACTTTCTTGTACAAAGTG
GTTGATATCCAGCACAGTGGCGGCCGCTCGAGTCTAGAGGGCCCGCGGTTCGAAGGTAAGCCTATCCCTA
ACCCTCTCCTCGGTCTCGATTCTACGCGTACCGGTTAGTAATGAGATCCCTCCCCCCCCCCTAACGTTAC
TGGCCGAAGCCGCTTGGAATAAGGCCGGTGTGCGTTTGTCTATATGTTATTTTCCACCATATTGCCGTCT
TTTGGCAATGTGAGGGCCCGGAAACCTGGCCCTGTCTTCTTGACGAGCATTCCTAGGGGTCTTTCCCCTC
TCGCCAAAGGAATGCAAGGTCTGTTGAATGTCGTGAAGGAAGCAGTTCCTCTGGAAGCTTCTTGAAGACA
AACAACGTCTGTAGCGACCCTTTGCAGGCAGCGGAACCCCCCACCTGGCGACAGGTGCCTCTGCGGCCAA
AAGCCACGTGTATAAGATACACCTGCAAAGGCGGCACAACCCCAGTGCCACGTTGTGAGTTGGATAGTTG
TGGAAAGAGTCAAATGGCTCTCCTCAAGCGTATTCAACAAGGGGCTGAAGGATGCCCAGAAGGTACCCCA
TTGTATGGGATCTGATCTGGGGCCTCGGTGCACATGCTTTACATGTGTTTAGTCGAGGTTAAAAAAACGT
CTAGGCCCCCCGAACCACGGGGACGTGGTTTTCCTTTGAAAAACACGATGATAATATGGCCACACATATG
GTGAGCAAGGGCGAGGAGCTGTTCACCGGGGTGGTGCCCATCCTGGTCGAGCTGGACGGCGACGTAAACG
GCCACAAGTTCAGCGTGTCCGGCGAGGGCGAGGGCGATGCCACCTACGGCAAGCTGACCCTGAAGTTCAT
CTGCACCACCGGCAAGCTGCCCGTGCCCTGGCCCACCCTCGTGACCACCCTGACCTACGGCGTGCAGTGC
TTCAGCCGCTACCCCGACCACATGAAGCAGCACGACTTCTTCAAGTCCGCCATGCCCGAAGGCTACGTCC
AGGAGCGCACCATCTTCTTCAAGGACGACGGCAACTACAAGACCCGCGCCGAGGTGAAGTTCGAGGGCGA
CACCCTGGTGAACCGCATCGAGCTGAAGGGCATCGACTTCAAGGAGGACGGCAACATCCTGGGGCACAAG
CTGGAGTACAACTACAACAGCCACAACGTCTATATCATGGCCGACAAGCAGAAGAACGGCATCAAGGTGA
ACTTCAAGATCCGCCACAACATCGAGGACGGCAGCGTGCAGCTCGCCGACCACTACCAGCAGAACACCCC
CATCGGCGACGGCCCCGTGCTGCTGCCCGACAACCACTACCTGAGCACCCAGTCCGCCCTGAGCAAAGAC
CCCAACGAGAAGCGCGATCACATGGTCCTGCTGGAGTTCGTGACCGCCGCCGGGATCACTCTCGGCATGG
ACGAGCTGTACAAGTAAATCGATAGATCCTAATCAACCTCTGGATTACAAAATTTGTGAAAGATTGACTG
GTATTCTTAACTATGTTGCTCCTTTTACGCTATGTGGATACGCTGCTTTAATGCCTTTGTATCATGCTAT
TGCTTCCCGTATGGCTTTCATTTTCTCCTCCTTGTATAAATCCTGGTTGCTGTCTCTTTATGAGGAGTTG
TGGCCCGTTGTCAGGCAACGTGGCGTGGTGTGCACTGTGTTTGCTGACGCAACCCCCACTGGTTGGGGCA
TTGCCACCACCTGTCAGCTCCTTTCCGGGACTTTCGCTTTCCCCCTCCCTATTGCCACGGCGGAACTCAT
CGCCGCCTGCCTTGCCCGCTGCTGGACAGGGGCTCGGCTGTTGGGCACTGACAATTCCGTGGTGTTGTCG
GGGAAATCATCGTCCTTTCCTTGGCTGCTCGCCTGTGTTGCCACCTGGATTCTGCGCGGGACGTCCTTCT
GCTACGTCCCTTCGGCCCTCAATCCAGCGGACCTTCCTTCCCGCGGCCTGCTGCCGGCTCTGCGGCCTCT
TCCGCGTCTTCGCCTTCGCCCTCAGACGAGTCGGATCTCCCTTTGGGCCGCCTCCCCGCCTGAGATCCTT
TAAGACCAATGACTTACAAGGCAGCTGTAGATCTTAGCCACTTTTTAAAAGAAAAGGGGGGACTGGAAGG
GCTAATTCACTCCCAACGAAGACAAGATCTGCTTTTTGCTTGTACTGGGTCTCTCTGGTTAGACCAGATC
TGAGCCTGGGAGCTCTCTGGCTAACTAGGGAACCCACTGCTTAAGCCTCAATAAAGCTTGCCTTGAGTGC
TTCAAGTAGTGTGTGCCCGTCTGTTGTGTGACTCTGGTAACTAGAGATCCCTCAGACCCTTTTAGTCAGT
GTGGAAAATCTCTAGCAGTAGTAGTTCATGTCATCTTATTATTCAGTATTTATAACTTGCAAAGAAATGA
ATATCAGAGAGTGAGAGGCCCGGGTTAATTAAGGAAAGGGCTAGATCATTCTTGAAGACGAAAGGGCCTC
GTGATACGCCTATTTTTATAGGTTAATGTCATGATAATAATGGTTTCTTAGACGTCAGGTGGCACTTTTC
GGGGAAATGTGCGCGGAACCCCTATTTGTTTATTTTTCTAAATACATTCAAATATGTATCCGCTCATGAG
ACAATAACCCTGATAAATGCTTCAATAATATTGAAAAAGGAAGAGTATGAGTATTCAACATTTCCGTGTC
GCCCTTATTCCCTTTTTTGCGGCATTTTGCCTTCCTGTTTTTGCTCACCCAGAAACGCTGGTGAAAGTAA
AAGATGCTGAAGATCAGTTGGGTGCACGAGTGGGTTACATCGAACTGGATCTCAACAGCGGTAAGATCCT
TGAGAGTTTTCGCCCCGAAGAACGTTTTCCAATGATGAGCACTTTTAAAGTTCTGCTATGTGGCGCGGTA
TTATCCCGTGTTGACGCCGGGCAAGAGCAACTCGGTCGCCGCATACACTATTCTCAGAATGACTTGGTTG
AGTACTCACCAGTCACAGAAAAGCATCTTACGGATGGCATGACAGTAAGAGAATTATGCAGTGCTGCCAT
AACCATGAGTGATAACACTGCGGCCAACTTACTTCTGACAACGATCGGAGGACCGAAGGAGCTAACCGCT
TTTTTGCACAACATGGGGGATCATGTAACTCGCCTTGATCGTTGGGAACCGGAGCTGAATGAAGCCATAC
CAAACGACGAGCGTGACACCACGATGCCTGTAGCAATGGCAACAACGTTGCGCAAACTATTAACTGGCGA
ACTACTTACTCTAGCTTCCCGGCAACAATTAATAGACTGGATGGAGGCGGATAAAGTTGCAGGACCACTT
CTGCGCTCGGCCCTTCCGGCTGGCTGGTTTATTGCTGATAAATCTGGAGCCGGTGAGCGTGGGTCTCGCG
GTATCATTGCAGCACTGGGGCCAGATGGTAAGCCCTCCCGTATCGTAGTTATCTACACGACGGGGAGTCA
GGCAACTATGGATGAACGAAATAGACAGATCGCTGAGATAGGTGCCTCACTGATTAAGCATTGGTAACTG
TCAGACCAAGTTTACTCATATATACTTTAGATTGATTTAAAACTTCATTTTTAATTTAAAAGGATCTAGG
TGAAGATCCTTTTTGATAATCTCATGACCAAAATCCCTTAACGTGAGTTTTCGTTCCACTGAGCGTCAGA
CCCCGTAGAAAAGATCAAAGGATCTTCTTGAGATCCTTTTTTTCTGCGCGTAATCTGCTGCTTGCAAACA
AAAAAACCACCGCTACCAGCGGTGGTTTGTTTGCCGGATCAAGAGCTACCAACTCTTTTTCCGAAGGTAA
CTGGCTTCAGCAGAGCGCAGATACCAAATACTGTTCTTCTAGTGTAGCCGTAGTTAGGCCACCACTTCAA
GAACTCTGTAGCACCGCCTACATACCTCGCTCTGCTAATCCTGTTACCAGTGGCTGCTGCCAGTGGCGAT
AAGTCGTGTCTTACCGGGTTGGACTCAAGACGATAGTTACCGGATAAGGCGCAGCGGTCGGGCTGAACGG
GGGGTTCGTGCACACAGCCCAGCTTGGAGCGAACGACCTACACCGAACTGAGATACCTACAGCGTGAGCT
ATGAGAAAGCGCCACGCTTCCCGAAGGGAGAAAGGCGGACAGGTATCCGGTAAGCGGCAGGGTCGGAACA
GGAGAGCGCACGAGGGAGCTTCCAGGGGGAAACGCCTGGTATCTTTATAGTCCTGTCGGGTTTCGCCACC
TCTGACTTGAGCGTCGATTTTTGTGATGCTCGTCAGGGGGGCGGAGCCTATGGAAAAACGCCAGCAACGC
GGCCTTTTTACGGTTCCTGGCCTTTTGCTGGCCTTTTGCTCACATGTTCTTTCCTGCGTTATCCCCTGAT
TCTGTGGATAACCGTATTACCGCCTTTGAGTGAGCTGATACCGCTCGCCGCAGCCGAACGACCGAGCGCA
GCGAGTCAGTGAGCGAGGAAGCGGAAGAGCGCCCAATACGCAAACCGCCTCTCCCCGCGCGTTGGCCGAT
TCATTAATGCAGCAAGCTCATGGCTGACTAATTTTTTTTATTTATGCAGAGGCCGAGGCCGCCTCGGCCT
CTGAGCTATTCCAGAAGTAGTGAGGAGGCTTTTTTGGAGGCCTAGGCTTTTGCAAAAAGCTCCCCGTGGC
ACGACAGGTTTCCCGACTGGAAAGCGGGCAGTGAGCGCAACGCAATTAATGTGAGTTAGCTCACTCATTA
GGCACCCCAGGCTTTACACTTTATGCTTCCGGCTCGTATGTTGTGTGGAATTGTGAGCGGATAACAATTT
CACACAGGAAACAGCTATGACATGATTACGAATTTCACAAATAAAGCATTTTTTTCACTGCATTCTAGTT
GTGGTTTGTCCAAACTCATCAATGTATCTTATCATGTCTGGATCAACTGGATAACTCAAGCTAACCAAAA
TCATCCCAAACTTCCCACCCCATACCCTATTACCACTGCCAATTACCTGTGGTTTCATTTACTCTAAACC
TGTGATTCCTCTGAATTATTTTCATTTTAAAGAAATTGTATTTGTTAAATATGTACTACAAACTTAGTAG
T
