>Addgene plasmid #116592 | pHAGE-PIK3R1-G376R | depositor partial sequence | sequence record 219467 | insert
ATGAGTGCTGAGGGGTACCAGTACAGAGCGCTGTATGATTATAAAAAGGAAAGAGAAGAAGATATTGACT
TGCACTTGGGTGACATATTGACTGTGAATAAAGGGTCCTTAGTAGCTCTTGGATTCAGTGATGGACAGGA
AGCCAGGCCTGAAGAAATTGGCTGGTTAAATGGCTATAATGAAACCACAGGGGAAAGGGGGGACTTTCCG
GGAACTTATGTAGAATATATTGGAAGGAAAAAAATCTCGCCTCCCACACCAAAGCCCCGGCCACCTCGGC
CTCTTCCTGTTGCACCAGGTTCTTCGAAAACTGAAGCAGATGTTGAACAACAAGCTTTGACTCTCCCGGA
TCTTGCAGAGCAGTTTGCCCCTCCTGACATTGCCCCGCCTCTTCTTATCAAGCTCGTGGAAGCCATTGAA
AAGAAAGGTCTGGAATGTTCAACTCTATACAGAACACAGAGCTCCAGCAACCTGGCAGAATTACGACAGC
TTCTTGATTGTGATACACCCTCCGTGGACTTGGAAATGATCGATGTGCACGTTTTGGCTGACGCTTTCAA
ACGCTATCTCCTGGACTTACCAAATCCTGTCATTCCAGCAGCCGTTTACAGTGAAATGATTTCTTTAGCT
CCAGAAGTACAAAGCTCCGAAGAATATATTCAGCTATTGAAGAAGCTTATTAGGTCGCCTAGCATACCTC
ATCAGTATTGGCTTACGCTTCAGTATTTGTTAAAACATTTCTTCAAGCTCTCTCAAACCTCCAGCAAAAA
TCTGTTGAATGCAAGAGTACTCTCTGAAATTTTCAGCCCTATGCTTTTCAGATTCTCAGCAGCCAGCTCT
GATAATACTGAAAACCTCATAAAAGTTATAGAAATTTTAATCTCAACTGAATGGAATGAACGACAGCCTG
CACCAGCACTGCCTCCTAAACCACCAAAACCTACTACTGTAGCCAACAACGGTATGAATAACAATATGTC
CTTACAAGATGCTGAATGGTACTGGGGAGATATCTCGAGGGAAGAAGTGAATGAAAAACTTCGAGATACA
GCAGACGGGACCTTTTTGGTACGAGATGCGTCTACTAAAATGCATGGTGATTATACTCTTACACTAAGGA
AAGGGAGAAATAACAAATTAATCAAAATATTTCATCGAGATGGGAAATATGGCTTCTCTGACCCATTAAC
CTTCAGTTCTGTGGTTGAATTAATAAACCACTACCGGAATGAATCTCTAGCTCAGTATAATCCCAAATTG
GATGTGAAATTACTTTATCCAGTATCCAAATACCAACAGGATCAAGTTGTCAAAGAAGATAATATTGAAG
CTGTAGGGAAAAAATTACATGAATATAACACTCAGTTTCAAGAAAAAAGTCGAGAATATGATAGATTATA
TGAAGAATATACCCGCACATCCCAGGAAATCCAAATGAAAAGGACAGCTATTGAAGCATTTAATGAAACC
ATAAAAATATTTGAAGAACAGTGCCAGACCCAAGAGCGGTACAGCAAAGAATACATAGAAAAGTTTAAAC
GTGAAGGCAATGAGAAAGAAATACAAAGGATTATGCATAATTATGATAAGTTGAAGTCTCGAATCAGTGA
AATTATTGACAGTAGAAGAAGATTGGAAGAAGACTTGAAGAAGCAGGCAGCTGAGTATCGAGAAATTGAC
AAACGTATGAACAGCATTAAACCAGACCTTATCCAGCTGAGAAAGACGAGAGACCAATACTTGATGTGGT
TGACTCAAAAAGGTGTTCGGCAAAAGAAGTTGAACGAGTGGTTGGGCAATGAAAACACTGAAGACCAATA
TTCACTGGTGGAAGATGATGAAGATTTGCCCCATCATGATGAGAAGACATGGAATGTTGGAAGCAGCAAC
CGAAACAAAGCTGAAAACCTGTTGCGAGGGAAGCGAGATGGCACTTTTCTTGTCCGGGAGAGCAGTAAAC
AGGGCTGCTATGCCTGCTCTGTAGTGGTGGACGGCGAAGTAAAGCATTGTGTCATAAACAAAACAGCAAC
TGGCTATGGCTTTGCCGAGCCCTATAACTTGTACAGCTCTCTGAAAGAACTGGTGCTACATTACCAACAC
ACCTCCCTTGTGCAGCACAACGACTCCCTCAATGTCACACTAGCCTACCCAGTATATGCACAGCAGAGGC
GATG
